Addgene plasmid #17809: pPro30
Purpose: (Empty Backbone)
Depositing lab: Jay Keasling. Depositing organization: University of California, Berkeley. Publication: A propionate-inducible expression system for enteric bacteria. Lee SK, Keasling JD. Appl Environ Microbiol. 2005 Nov . 71(11):6856-62. 10.1128/AEM.71.11.6856-6862.2005 PubMed 16269719.
Backbone
  Vector backbone: pPro30
  Backbone size (bp): 5445
  Vector type: Bacterial Expression, Synthetic Biology
Growth in bacteria
  Bacterial resistance: Ampicillin, 100 μg/mL
  Growth temperature: 37°C
  Growth strain: DH10B
  Copy number: Low Copy
Gene/Insert
  Gene/Insert name: None
  Cloning method: Restriction Enzyme
  Sequencing primers: 5′ n/a; 3′ pBAD reverse
Terms and licenses: Academic/Nonprofit Terms; Industry Terms: Not Available to Industry
Depositor comments: After deletion of the NheI site in the front of pACYC origin region of pBAD30 by partial digestion with NheI, T4 DNA polymerase treatment, and self-ligation, the ClaI-NheI prpR-PprpB region from pPro18 was ligated to the large fragments of pBAD30 resulting from digestion with the same enzymes, creating pPro30.
How to cite: pPro30 was a gift from Jay Keasling (Addgene plasmid # 17809 ; http://n2t.net/addgene:17809 ; RRID:Addgene_17809)
