[The description below was written by a language model from this plasmid's Addgene catalogue record.]
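Description:
pPro30 is an empty bacterial expression backbone of about 5.4 kb, built for propionate-inducible gene expression in enteric bacteria and catalogued under bacterial expression and synthetic biology. It derives from pBAD30. According to the depositor's notes, an NheI site upstream of the pACYC origin region in pBAD30 was first destroyed by partial digestion, end-filling and self-ligation. The ClaI–NheI fragment carrying prpR and the prpB promoter (PprpB) from pPro18 was then ligated to the large ClaI–NheI fragment of pBAD30. The plasmid therefore keeps the pACYC-type origin of its parent, consistent with its listing as low copy. This origin is generally compatible with ColE1-type plasmids. Selection is by ampicillin resistance.

The regulatory cassette pairs prpR, which encodes the transcriptional activator of the propionate catabolism operon, with its target promoter PprpB. A gene cloned downstream of PprpB is thus placed under control that responds to propionate added to the culture. Because the activator is carried on the plasmid alongside the promoter, the system is self-contained, in the same way that the araC–PBAD pair is in the parental pBAD series. No insert is present, and genes of interest are introduced by restriction enzyme cloning. Use of the pBAD reverse primer for 3′ sequencing indicates that the downstream region of the pBAD30 parent is retained. No feature table is supplied, so the composition of the cloning site, any terminators and other backbone elements are not stated. The plasmid is suited to titratable, low-copy expression of proteins or pathway enzymes in E. coli and related hosts.
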