>Addgene plasmid #17809 | pPro30 | addgene partial sequence | sequence record 23734 | 17809 with pBAD-R
TCGCAACAGCCAAGCTTGCATGCCTGCAGGTCGACTCTAGAGGATCCCCGGGTACCGAGCTCGAATTCGC
TAGCTTGTTATCAACTTGTTATTTGCGTTGATAAAGACAAAGCAAGGGGTGTGCCACAATTGCCTTAATA
AAATTAAATGTTTAATTTCAATTTGTTAGAGATAAAGTCATGAACTAATCCGCAAATATGCGTTTCAGTT
AACGTTTCAGGCAATGTTTCACCGCGTTTCATTGCAACAATTATGAAACAAGACTAAACCCAATATTCGG
TTTCTTAACTTTGCGGTGCGCTATGGCACATCCACCACGGCTTAATGACGACAAACCGGTTATCTGGACG
GTATCTGTAACGCGCCTGTTCGAGCTGTTTCGCGATATCAGCCTCGAGTTTGATCACCTGGCGAACATTA
CCCCTATCCAGCTTGGCTTTGAAAAAGCGGTGACCTACATCCACAAGAAACTGGCAAACGAACGCTGTGA
CGCCATCATCGCCGCTGGATCTAACGGCGCGTACCTGAAAAGCCGCCTGTCAGTGCCAGTTATTTTGATT
AAACCGAGCGGCTACGATGTGTTACAGGCACTGGCAAAAGCCGGAAAACTCACCTCTTCTATCGGCGTTG
TCACTTATCAGGAAACTATTCCGGCACTGGTGGTGTTNCAAAAAANCCTTTAATTTGCGCCTCGATCAAC
CGTAGCTACATTACCGAAGAAGACGCACGCGGGCAGATTAACGAGCTAAAAGCTAACGGCACNGAGCGGT
GGTCGGCGCGGGCT
